>Addgene plasmid #79503 | pENTR221-YAP1 | addgene full sequence | sequence record 178169 | Addgene NGS Result
CTTTCCTGCGTTATCCCCTGATTCTGTGGATAACCGTATTACCGCCTTTGAGTGAGCTGATACCGCTCGC
CGCAGCCGAACGACCGAGCGCAGCGAGTCAGTGAGCGAGGAAGCGGAAGAGCGCCCAATACGCAAACCGC
CTCTCCCCGCGCGTTGGCCGATTCATTAATGCAGCTGGCACGACAGGTTTCCCGACTGGAAAGCGGGCAG
TGAGCGCAACGCAATTAATACGCGTACCGCTAGCCAGGAAGAGTTTGTAGAAACGCAAAAAGGCCATCCG
TCAGGATGGCCTTCTGCTTAGTTTGATGCCTGGCAGTTTATGGCGGGCGTCCTGCCCGCCACCCTCCGGG
CCGTTGCTTCACAACGTTCAAATCCGCTCCCGGCGGATTTGTCCTACTCAGGAGAGCGTTCACCGACAAA
CAACAGATAAAACGAAAGGCCCAGTCTTCCGACTGAGCCTTTCGTTTTATTTGATGCCTGGCAGTTCCCT
ACTCTCGCGTTAACGCTAGCATGGATGTTTTCCCAGTCACGACGTTGTAAAACGACGGCCAGTCTTAAGC
TCGGGCCCCAAATAATGATTTTATTTTGACTGATAGTGACCTGTTCGTTGCAACAAATTGATGAGCAATG
CTTTTTTATAATGCCAACTTTGTATACAAAAGTTGTAAGCTCGGATCCACTAGTAACGGCCGCCAGTGTG
CTGGAATTCATGGACTACAAGGACGACGATGACAAGGATCCCGGGCAGCAGCCGCCGCCTCAACCGGCCC
CCCAGGGCCAAGGGCAGCCGCCTTCGCAGCCCCCGCAGGGGCAGGGCCCGCCGTCCGGACCCGGGCAACC
GGCACCCGCGGCGACCCAGGCGGCGCCGCAGGCACCCCCCGCCGGGCATCAGATCGTGCACGTCCGCGGG
GACTCGGAGACCGACCTGGAGGCGCTCTTCAACGCCGTCATGAACCCCAAGACGGCCAACGTGCCCCAGA
CCGTGCCCATGAGGCTCCGGAAGCTGCCCGACTCCTTCTTCAAGCCGCCGGAGCCCAAATCCCACTCCCG
ACAGGCCAGTACTGATGCAGGCACTGCAGGAGCCCTGACTCCACAGCATGTTCGAGCTCATTCCTCTCCA
GCTTCTCTGCAGTTGGGAGCTGTTTCTCCTGGGACACTGACCCCCACTGGAGTAGTCTCTGGCCCAGCAG
CTACACCCACAGCTCAGCATCTTCGACAGTCTTCTTTTGAGATACCTGATGATGTACCTCTGCCAGCAGG
TTGGGAGATGGCAAAGACATCTTCTGGTCAGAGATACTTCTTAAATCACATCGATCAGACAACAACATGG
CAGGACCCCAGGAAGGCCATGCTGTCCCAGATGAACGTCACAGCCCCCACCAGTCCACCAGTGCAGCAGA
ATATGATGAACTCGGCTTCAGCCATGAACCAGAGAATCAGTCAGAGTGCTCCAGTGAAACAGCCACCACC
CCTGGCTCCCCAGAGCCCACAGGGAGGCGTCATGGGTGGCAGCAACTCCAACCAGCAGCAACAGATGCGA
CTGCAGCAACTGCAGATGGAGAAGGAGAGGCTGCGGCTGAAACAGCAAGAACTGCTTCGGCAGGTGAGGC
CACAGGAGTTAGCCCTGCGTAGCCAGTTACCAACACTGGAGCAGGATGGTGGGACTCAAAATCCAGTGTC
TTCTCCCGGGATGTCTCAGGAATTGAGAACAATGACGACCAATAGCTCAGATCCTTTCCTTAACAGTGGC
ACCTATCACTCTCGAGATGAGAGTACAGACAGTGGACTAAGCATGAGCAGCTACAGTGTCCCTCGAACCC
CAGATGACTTCCTGAACAGTGTGGATGAGATGGATACAGGTGATACTATCAACCAAAGCACCCTGCCCTC
ACAGCAGAACCGTTTCCCAGACTACCTTGAAGCCATTCCTGGGACAAATGTGGACCTTGGAACACTGGAA
GGAGATGGAATGAACATAGAAGGAGAGGAGCTGATGCCAAGTCTGCAGGAAGCTTTGAGTTCTGACATCC
TTAATGACATGGAGTCTGTTTTGGCTGCCACCAAGCTAGATAAAGAAAGCTTTCTTACATGGTTATAGGC
GGCCGCTCGAGCATGCATCTAGAGGGCCCTATTCTATAGTGTCACCTAAATGCTAGAGCTCGCTAACCCA
GCTTTCTTGTACAAAGTTGGCATTATAAGAAAGCATTGCTTATCAATTTGTTGCAACGAACAGGTCACTA
TCAGTCAAAATAAAATCATTATTTGCCATCCAGCTGCAGGGCGGCCGCGATATCCCCTATAGTGAGTCGT
ATTACATGGTCATAGCTGTTTCCTGGCAGCTCTGGCCCGTGTCTCAAAATCTCTGATGTTACATTGCACA
AGATAAAAATATATCATCATGAACAATAAAACTGTCTGCTTACATAAACAGTAATACAAGGGGTGTTATG
AGCCATATTCAACGGGAAACGTCGAGGCCGCGATTAAATTCCAACATGGATGCTGATTTATATGGGTATA
AATGGGCTCGCGATAATGTCGGGCAATCAGGTGCGACAATCTATCGCTTGTATGGGAAGCCCGATGCGCC
AGAGTTGTTTCTGAAACATGGCAAAGGTAGCGTTGCCAATGATGTTACAGATGAGATGGTCAGACTAAAC
TGGCTGACGGAATTTATGCCTCTTCCGACCATCAAGCATTTTATCCGTACTCCTGATGATGCATGGTTAC
TCACCACTGCGATCCCCGGAAAAACAGCATTCCAGGTATTAGAAGAATATCCTGATTCAGGTGAAAATAT
TGTTGATGCGCTGGCAGTGTTCCTGCGCCGGTTGCATTCGATTCCTGTTTGTAATTGTCCTTTTAACAGC
GATCGCGTATTTCGTCTCGCTCAGGCGCAATCACGAATGAATAACGGTTTGGTTGATGCGAGTGATTTTG
ATGACGAGCGTAATGGCTGGCCTGTTGAACAAGTCTGGAAAGAAATGCATAAACTTTTGCCATTCTCACC
GGATTCAGTCGTCACTCATGGTGATTTCTCACTTGATAACCTTATTTTTGACGAGGGGAAATTAATAGGT
TGTATTGATGTTGGACGAGTCGGAATCGCAGACCGATACCAGGATCTTGCCATCCTATGGAACTGCCTCG
GTGAGTTTTCTCCTTCATTACAGAAACGGCTTTTTCAAAAATATGGTATTGATAATCCTGATATGAATAA
ATTGCAGTTTCATTTGATGCTCGATGAGTTTTTCTAATCAGAATTGGTTAATTGGTTGTAACACTGGCAG
AGCATTACGCTGACTTGACGGGACGGCGCAAGCTCATGACCAAAATCCCTTAACGTGAGTTACGCGTCGT
TCCACTGAGCGTCAGACCCCGTAGAAAAGATCAAAGGATCTTCTTGAGATCCTTTTTTTCTGCGCGTAAT
CTGCTGCTTGCAAACAAAAAAACCACCGCTACCAGCGGTGGTTTGTTTGCCGGATCAAGAGCTACCAACT
CTTTTTCCGAAGGTAACTGGCTTCAGCAGAGCGCAGATACCAAATACTGTTCTTCTAGTGTAGCCGTAGT
TAGGCCACCACTTCAAGAACTCTGTAGCACCGCCTACATACCTCGCTCTGCTAATCCTGTTACCAGTGGC
TGCTGCCAGTGGCGATAAGTCGTGTCTTACCGGGTTGGACTCAAGACGATAGTTACCGGATAAGGCGCAG
CGGTCGGGCTGAACGGGGGGTTCGTGCACACAGCCCAGCTTGGAGCGAACGACCTACACCGAACTGAGAT
ACCTACAGCGTGAGCTATGAGAAAGCGCCACGCTTCCCGAAGGGAGAAAGGCGGACAGGTATCCGGTAAG
CGGCAGGGTCGGAACAGGAGAGCGCACGAGGGAGCTTCCAGGGGGAAACGCCTGGTATCTTTATAGTCCT
GTCGGGTTTCGCCACCTCTGACTTGAGCGTCGATTTTTGTGATGCTCGTCAGGGGGGCGGAGCCTATGGA
AAAACGCCAGCAACGCGGCCTTTTTACGGTTCCTGGCCTTTTGCTGGCCTTTTGCTCACATGTT
Features (pLannotate 1.2.2; 12 found; start..end, strand, type, name):
    121..213     +  CDS            lacI (fragment): lac repressor; lacI; The lac repressor binds to the lac operator to inhibit transcription in E. coli. This inhibition can be relieved by adding lactose or isopropyl-β-D-thiogalactopyranoside (IPTG).
    268..295     -  terminator     rrnB T2 terminator: transcription terminator T2 from the E. coli rrnB gene
    427..470     +  terminator     rrnB T1 terminator: Escherichia coli rrnB; transcription terminator T1 from the E. coli rrnB gene
    517..553     -  CDS            lacZα (fragment): LacZα fragment of β-galactosidase; lacZ fragment
    570..665     +  protein_bind   attL5: mutant version of attL; recombination site for the Gateway® LR reaction LR Clonase™
    716..736     +  CDS            FLAG (fragment): FLAG® epitope tag, followed by an enterokinase cleavage site
    737..2095    +  CDS            YAP1: YAP1_CHICK - Also known as YAP65. Experimental evidence at protein level: Swiss-Prot protein existence level 1. Transcriptional regulator which can act both as a coactivator and a corepressor and is the critical downstream regulatory target in the Hippo signaling pathway that plays a pivotal role in organ size control and tumor suppression by restricting proliferation and promoting apoptosis (By similarity). Plays a key role in tissue tension and 3D tissue shape by regulating cortical actomyosin network formation (By similarity). From Gallus gallus (Chicken).
   2133..2151    -  promoter       SP6 promoter: promoter for bacteriophage SP6 RNA polymerase
   2166..2265    -  protein_bind   attL2: mutant version of attL; recombination site for the Gateway® LR reaction LR Clonase™
   2296..2314    -  promoter       T7 promoter: promoter for bacteriophage T7 RNA polymerase
   2448..3257    +  CDS            KanR: aminoglycoside phosphotransferase; aph(3')-Ia; confers resistance to kanamycin in bacteria or G418 (Geneticin®) in eukaryotes
   3404..3992    +  rep_origin     ori: high-copy-number ColE1/pMB1/pBR322/pUC origin of replication
