[The description below was written by a language model from this plasmid's Addgene catalogue record and pLannotate feature annotations shown in this document.]
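Description:
pENTR221-YAP1 is a MultiSite Gateway entry clone made by recombining a human YAP1 coding sequence into the pDONR221-P5P2 donor backbone. It is a small (about 4.1 kb) bacterial plasmid propagated in E. coli through a high-copy ColE1/pUC-type origin and selected with kanamycin via the aminoglycoside phosphotransferase (KanR) gene. The finished clone is smaller than the empty donor vector, which is expected because the Gateway BP reaction swaps out the donor's counter-selection cassette for the insert. rrnB T1 and T2 terminators sit upstream of the cloning region to shield the insert from read-through transcription. The short lacI and lacZα matches in the annotation are only backbone fragments.

The payload lies between attL5 and attL2 and consists of an N-terminal FLAG epitope fused in frame to the YAP1 open reading frame. YAP1 is a transcriptional co-regulator and the key downstream effector of the Hippo pathway, which controls proliferation and organ size. The automated annotation labels the ORF by its best match to chicken YAP1, but the catalogue entry records the insert as human. The cassette has no promoter of its own, so the plasmid is not an expression vector. An SP6 promoter just inside attL2 and a T7 promoter outside it both face back toward the insert on the opposite strand.

The attL5/attL2 pair defines this clone as the second fragment in a two-fragment MultiSite Gateway LR reaction. It is combined with a first-position entry clone, typically one that supplies a promoter or other upstream element, and with a destination vector. The LR reaction then assembles these into a complete expression construct, as part of a modular platform for building complex stable transgenes.
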