Addgene plasmid #79503: pENTR221-YAP1
Purpose: MultiSite Gateway entry clones, second fragment (attL5, attL2) Human YAP1 CDS
Depositing lab: Peter Jon Nelson. Depositing organization: Klinikum der Ludwig Maximilians-Universitaet Muenchen. Publication: A vector platform for the rapid and efficient engineering of stable complex transgenes. Jackel C, Nogueira MS, Ehni N, Kraus C, Ranke J, Dohmann M, Noessner E, Nelson PJ. Sci Rep. 2016 Oct 3;6:34365. doi: 10.1038/srep34365. PubMed 27694838.
Backbone
  Vector backbone: pDONR221-P5P2
  Backbone manufacturer: Thermo Scientific
  Backbone size w/o insert (bp): 4774
  Total vector size (bp): 4054
  Modifications to backbone: Gateway cloned YAP1 Insert
  Vector type: Multisite Gateway Entry Clone
Growth in bacteria
  Bacterial resistance: Kanamycin, 50 μg/mL
  Growth temperature: 37°C
  Growth strain: DH5alpha
  Copy number: High Copy
Gene/Insert
  Gene/Insert name: YAP1
  Species: H. sapiens (human)
  Insert size (bp): 1385
  Entrez Gene: YAP1 (a.k.a. COB1, YAP, YAP-1, YAP2, YAP65, YKI)
  Promoter: no Promoter
  Tag / fusion protein: FLAG (N terminal on insert)
  Cloning method: Gateway Cloning
  Sequencing primers: 5′ M13-FP; 3′ M13-RP
Terms and licenses: Academic/Nonprofit Terms; Industry Terms: Not Available to Industry
Depositor comments: Multisite Gateway Entry Clone for human YAP1 CDS. Second Fragment for 2 Fragment MultiSite Gateway LR reaction.
How to cite: pENTR221-YAP1 was a gift from Peter Jon Nelson (Addgene plasmid # 79503 ; http://n2t.net/addgene:79503 ; RRID:Addgene_79503)
